Addgene plasmid #82431: pMCh-1538
Purpose: Plasmid for expression of NHA-tagged human-Nematostella GW182 11W11A chimera in mammalian cells
Depositing lab: Marina Chekulaeva. Depositing organization: Max-Delbrueck-Centrum fuer Molekulare Medizin (MDC). Publication: Conservation of miRNA-mediated silencing mechanisms across 600 million years of animal evolution. Mauri M, Kirchner M, Aharoni R, Ciolli Mattioli C, van den Bruck D, Gutkovitch N, Modepalli V, Selbach M, Moran Y, Chekulaeva M. Nucleic Acids Res. 2016 Sep 6. pii: gkw792. 10.1093/nar/gkw792 PubMed 27604873.
Backbone
  Vector backbone: pCiNeo
  Backbone size w/o insert (bp): 5557
  Total vector size (bp): 10697
  Vector type: Mammalian Expression
Growth in bacteria
  Bacterial resistance: Ampicillin, 100 μg/mL
  Growth temperature: 37°C
  Growth strain: DH5alpha
  Copy number: High Copy
Gene/Insert
  Gene/Insert name: hs-nvGW182 11W11A chimera (alt name: siRNA resistant hsTNRC6A NED-nvGW182 11W11A CED)
  Species: Homo sapiens-Nematostella vectensis
  Insert size (bp): 5140
  Mutation: aa 1-1169 of siRNA resistant hsTNRC6A (Q8NDV7-2) were fused to aa 1159-1698 of nvGW182, Trp 1178, 1194, 1238, 1320, 1402, 1464, 1585, 1600, 1638, 1649, 1668 were mutated to Ala
  Promoter: CMV
  Tag / fusion protein: NHA (N terminal on backbone)
  Cloning method: Restriction Enzyme; 5′ cloning site SbfI (not destroyed); 3′ cloning site NotI (not destroyed)
  Sequencing primers: 5′ CACAGGTGTCCACTCCCAGTTC; 3′ ACTGCATTCTAGTTGTGGTTTGTCC
Terms and licenses: Academic/Nonprofit Terms; Industry Terms: Not Available to Industry
How to cite: pMCh-1538 was a gift from Marina Chekulaeva (Addgene plasmid # 82431 ; http://n2t.net/addgene:82431 ; RRID:Addgene_82431)
