[The description below was written by a language model from this plasmid's Addgene catalogue record and pLannotate feature annotations shown in this document.]
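Description:
pMCh-1538 is a mammalian expression plasmid of about 10.7 kb built on the pCiNeo backbone. It is maintained in E. coli as a high-copy plasmid through a ColE1/pUC-type origin and selected with ampicillin via the β-lactamase gene. An f1 origin is also present. For mammalian cells the backbone carries a separate neomycin phosphotransferase cassette, driven by the SV40 enhancer/early promoter and closed by a synthetic polyadenylation signal. In principle this cassette allows G418 selection of stable transfectants.

The expression unit consists of the human CMV immediate-early enhancer and promoter, a chimeric β-globin/immunoglobulin intron that aids transcript processing, and a T7 promoter just upstream of the coding region. An SV40 poly(A) signal lies downstream. The roughly 5.1 kb insert was cloned between SbfI and NotI sites, both retained. It encodes a chimeric GW182 protein in which residues 1–1169 of an siRNA-resistant human TNRC6A (the N-terminal effector domain) are fused to residues 1159–1698 of Nematostella vectensis GW182 (the C-terminal effector domain). Eleven tryptophans in the Nematostella portion are changed to alanine (the 11W11A mutant). An N-terminal NHA tag is supplied by the backbone, though the automated annotation does not mark it separately and labels the open reading frame only as a TNRC6A fragment.

The record gives the purpose as expressing this tagged chimera in mammalian cells, in the context of a study on conservation of miRNA-mediated silencing across animals. The siRNA-resistant human portion suggests use in experiments where endogenous TNRC6A is knocked down, although the record does not say so explicitly.
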