Features (pLannotate 1.2.2; 19 found; start..end, strand, type, name):
    141..518     +  enhancer       CMV enhancer: human cytomegalovirus immediate early enhancer
    519..730     +  promoter       CMV promoter: human cytomegalovirus (CMV) immediate early promoter
    891..1023    +  intron         chimeric intron: chimera between introns from human β-globin and immunoglobulin heavy chain genes
   1068..1086    +  promoter       T7 promoter: promoter for bacteriophage T7 RNA polymerase
   1129..6042    +  CDS            TNRC6A (fragment): TNR6A_HUMAN - Also known as CAGH26, KIAA1460, TNRC6. Experimental evidence at protein level: Swiss-Prot protein existence level 1. Plays a role in RNA-mediated gene silencing by both micro- RNAs (miRNAs) and short interfering RNAs (siRNAs). Required for miRNA- dependent repression of translation and for siRNA-dependent endonucleolytic cleavage of complementary mRNAs by argonaute family proteins. As a scaffolding protein, associates with argonaute proteins bound to partially complementary mRNAs, and can simultaneously recruit CCR4-NOT and PAN deadenylase complexes. From Homo sapiens (Human).
   6367..6384    -  promoter       T3 promoter (fragment): promoter for bacteriophage T3 RNA polymerase
   6402..6523    -  polyA_signal   SV40 poly(A) signal: SV40 polyadenylation signal
   6546..6614    -  CDS            large T antigen (fragment): large T antigen from SV40 (simian virus 40)
   6638..6705    +  CDS            lacZα (fragment): LacZα fragment of β-galactosidase; lacZ fragment
   6709..7137    +  rep_origin     f1 ori (sequence partly withheld): f1 bacteriophage origin of replication; arrow indicates direction of (+) strand synthesis
   7165..7216    -  misc_feature   bom (fragment): basis of mobility region from pBR322
   7281..7638    +  promoter       SV40 promoter: SV40 enhancer and early promoter
   7689..8480    +  CDS            neo: KKA2_KLEPN - Also known as kan, nptII. Experimental evidence at protein level: Swiss-Prot protein existence level 1. Resistance to kanamycin, neomycin, paromomycin, ribostamycin, butirosin and gentamicin B. From Klebsiella pneumoniae.
   8547..8595    +  polyA_signal   poly(A) signal: synthetic polyadenylation signal
   8615..8669    -  misc_feature   bom (fragment): basis of mobility region from pBR322
   8771..8806    -  CDS            rop (fragment): Rop protein, which maintains plasmids at low copy number; rop
   8901..9005    +  promoter       AmpR promoter: bla
   9006..9866    +  CDS            AmpR: β-lactamase; bla; confers resistance to ampicillin, carbenicillin, and related antibiotics
  10037..10625   +  rep_origin     ori: high-copy-number ColE1/pMB1/pBR322/pUC origin of replication
>Addgene plasmid #82431 | pMCh-1538 | depositor full sequence | sequence record 156186 | pMCh-1538 sequence 10697 bps
TTCAATATTGGCCATTAGCCATATTATTCATTGGTTATATAGCATAAATCAATATTGGCTATTGGCCATT
GCATACGTTGTATCTATATCATAATATGTACATTTATATTGGCTCATGTCCAATATGACCGCCATGTTGG
CATTGATTATTGACTAGTTATTAATAGTAATCAATTACGGGGTCATTAGTTCATAGCCCATATATGGAGT
TCCGCGTTACATAACTTACGGTAAATGGCCCGCCTGGCTGACCGCCCAACGACCCCCGCCCATTGACGTC
AATAATGACGTATGTTCCCATAGTAACGCCAATAGGGACTTTCCATTGACGTCAATGGGTGGAGTATTTA
CGGTAAACTGCCCACTTGGCAGTACATCAAGTGTATCATATGCCAAGTCCGCCCCCTATTGACGTCAATG
ACGGTAAATGGCCCGCCTGGCATTATGCCCAGTACATGACCTTACGGGACTTTCCTACTTGGCAGTACAT
CTACGTATTAGTCATCGCTATTACCATGGTGATGCGGTTTTGGCAGTACACCAATGGGCGTGGATAGCGG
TTTGACTCACGGGGATTTCCAAGTCTCCACCCCATTGACGTCAATGGGAGTTTGTTTTGGCACCAAAATC
AACGGGACTTTCCAAAATGTCGTAACAACTGCGATCGCCCGCCCCGTTGACGCAAATGGGCGGTAGGCGT
GTACGGTGGGAGGTCTATATAAGCAGAGCTCGTTTAGTGAACCGTCAGATCACTAGAAGCTTTATTGCGG
TAGTTTATCACAGTTAAATTGCTAACGCAGTCAGTGCTTCTGACACAACAGTCTCGAACTTAAGCTGCAG
TGACTCTCTTAAGGTAGCCTTGCAGAAGTTGGTCGTGAGGCACTGGGCAGGTAAGTATCAAGGTTACAAG
ACAGGTTTAAGGAGACCAATAGAAACTGGGCTTGTCGAGACAGAGAAGACTCTTGCGTTTCTGATAGGCA
CCTATTGGTCTTACTGACATCCACTTTGCCTTTCTCTCCACAGGTGTCCACTCCCAGTTCAATTACAGCT
CTTAAGGCTAGAGTACTTAATACGACTCACTATAGGCTAGCCACCATGGACGCACAAACACGACGACGTG
AGCGTCGCGCTGAGAAACAAGCTCAATGGAAAGCTGCAAACGGTGGATCTCCTCCAAGCTTGATGGCTTA
CCCATACGATGTTCCAGATTACGCTCCTGCAGGCATGGATGCTGATTCTGCCTCCAGTTCTGAATCAGAG
AGAAACATCACTATCATGGCTTCAGGGAACACAGGTGGTGAAAAAGATGGCCTTCGGAATAGCACTGGAC
TTGGTTCCCAAAACAAGTTTGTAGTTGGTAGCAGCAGCAATAATGTGGGCCATGGAAGTAGTACTGGGCC
ATGGGGTTTTTCCCATGGAGCCATAATAAGCACATGTCAGGTCTCTGTGGATGCTCCTGAAAGCAAATCT
GAAAGTAGCAACAATAGAATGAATGCTTGGGGCACTGTAAGTTCTTCATCAAATGGAGGGTTAAATCCAA
GCACTTTGAATTCAGCTAGCAACCATGGTGCCTGGCCAGTATTAGAGAACAATGGACTTGCCCTAAAAGG
GCCTGTAGGGAGTGGTAGTTCTGGCATTAATATTCAGTGCAGTACTATAGGCCAGATGCCTAACAATCAG
AGTATTAACTCTAAAGTGAGTGGTGGTTCTACCCATGGTACCTGGGGAAGCCTTCAGGAAACTTGTGAAT
CTGAAGTAAGTGGTACACAGAAGGTTTCATTCAGTGGTCAACCTCAAAATATTACCACTGAAATGACTGG
ACCAAATAACACTACTAACTTTATGACCTCTAGTTTACCAAACTCCGGTTCAGTGCAGAATAATGAGCTG
CCTAGTAGTAACACAGGGGCCTGGCGTGTGAGCACAATGAATCATCCTCAGATGCAGGCTCCATCAGGTA
TGAATGGCACTTCCCTTTCTCACCTTAGCAATGGAGAGTCAAAAAGTGGAGGCTCTTATGGTACTACATG
GGGTGCCTATGGTTCTAATTACTCTGGAGACAAATGTTCAGGCCCTAATGGCCAAGCTAATGGTGACACT
GTGAATGCAACTCTAATGCAGCCTGGCGTAAATGGTCCTATGGGCACTAACTTTCAAGTTAACACAAACA
AAGGAGGTGGTGTGTGGGAATCTGGTGCAGCAAACTCCCAGAGTACATCATGGGGAAGTGGAAATGGCGC
AAATTCTGGAGGAAGTCGAAGAGGATGGGGAACCCCTGCACAAAACACTGGCACTAATTTACCCAGCGTT
GAGTGGAACAAACTGCCTAGCAATCAGCATTCCAATGATAGTGCAAATGGCAATGGTAAGACGTTTACAA
ATGGATGGAAATCTACTGAGGAAGAGGATCAGGGTTCTGCCACATCTCAGACAAATGAGCAAAGCAGTGT
GTGGGCCAAAACAGGAGGTACAGTGGAGAGCGATGGTAGTACAGAAAGCACTGGACGCCTTGAGGAAAAA
GGAACTGGGGAAAGTCAGAGTAGAGACAGAAGAAAAATTGATCAGCACACATTACTCCAAAGCATTGTAA
ACAGAACTGACTTAGATCCACGTGTCCTGTCCAACTCTGGTTGGGGACAGACTCCTATTAAGCAGAATAC
TGCCTGGGATACAGAAACATCACCTAGAGGGGAACGAAAGACTGACAATGGGACAGAGGCCTGGGGAAGC
TCTGCAACACAGACTTTTAACTCAGGGGCATGTATAGATAAGACTAGCCCTAATGGTAATGATACCTCAT
CTGTATCAGGGTGGGGCGATCCCAAACCTGCTCTGAGGTGGGGAGATTCCAAAGGCTCAAACTGCCAGGG
GGGGTGGGAAGATGATTCTGCTGCTACAGGAATGGTCAAGAGCAATCAGTGGGGGAATTGCAAAGAGGAG
AAGGCTGCATGGAATGACTCGCAAAAGAATAAACAGGGATGGGGTGATGGACAAAAATCAAGCCAAGGGT
GGTCTGTTTCTGCCAGTGATAACTGGGGAGAAACTTCAAGGAATAACCATTGGGGTGAGGCCAATAAGAA
ATCCAGCTCAGGAGGTAGTGACAGTGACAGGTCCGTTTCCGGTTGGAACGAACTTGGTAAAACTAGTTCT
TTCACTTGGGGAAACAACATAAATCCAAATAATTCATCAGGATGGGATGAATCTTCTAAACCTACTCCTT
CCCAGGGATGGGGAGACCCTCCAAAGTCTAATCAGTCTCTAGGTTGGGGAGATTCGTCAAAGCCAGTCAG
CTCTCCAGACTGGAACAAGCAACAAGACATTGTTGGATCTTGGGGAATCCCACCAGCTACAGGCAAACCT
CCTGGTACAGGCTGGCTGGGGGGACCTATACCAGCCCCAGCAAAAGAAGAAGAACCCACAGGCTGGGAGG
AACCATCCCCAGAATCTATACGTCGCAAAATGGAGATTGATGATGGAACTTCAGCTTGGGGAGATCCAAG
CAAATACAACTACAAAAATGTGAACATGTGGAACAAAAACGTCCCAAATGGCAACAGCCGTTCAGACCAG
CAAGCACAGGTACATCAGCTGCTAACGCCTGCAAGTGCCATCTCAAACAAAGAGGCAAGCAGTGGCTCTG
GCTGGGGTGAGCCCTGGGGGGAGCCTTCTACTCCAGCCACAACTGTGGATAATGGTACTTCAGCATGGGG
TAAGCCCATAGACAGTGGTCCCAGCTGGGGGGAACCCATTGCTGCGGCATCCAGCACATCCACGTGGGGC
TCCAGCTCTGTTGGTCCACAAGCATTAAGCAAATCTGGGCCAAAATCTATGCAAGATGGCTGGTGTGGTG
ATGATATGCCATTGCCTGGAAATCGCCCCACTGGCTGGGAAGAGGAAGAGGATGTGGAGATTGGAATGTG
GAATAGTAATTCATCTCAAGAGCTTAACTCATCTTTAAATTGGCCACCATATACAAAGAAAATGTCATCG
AAGGGTCTGAGTGGCAAAAAAAGGAGAAGGGAAAGGGGAATGATGAAAGGTGGAAACAAACAAGAAGAAG
CGTGGATAAATCCATTTGTTAAACAGTTTTCAAACATCAGTTTTTCGAGAGACTCACCAGAGGAAAATGT
ACAAAGCAATAAGATGGACCTTTCTGGAGGAATGTTACAAGACAAACGAATGGAGATAGATAAACATAGC
CTAAATATTGGTGATTACAATCGAACGGTCGGGAAAGGCCCTGGTTCTCGGCCTCAGATTTCCAAAGAGT
CTTCCATGGAGCGCAATCCTTATTTTGATAAGGATGGCATTGTAGCAGATGAATCCCAAAACATGCAGTT
TATGTCCAGTCAAAGCATGAAGCTTCCCCCTTCAAATAGTGCACTACCTAACCAGGCCCTTGGCTCCATA
GCAGGGCTGGGTATGCAAAACTTGAATTCTGTTAGACAGAATGGCAATCCCAGTATGTTTGGTGTTGGAA
ACACAGCAGCACAACCCCGGGGCATGCAGCAGCCTCCAGCACAACCTCTTAGTTCATCTCAACCAAACTT
AAGAGCACAGGTGCCTCCTCCATTACTCTCCCCTCAGGTTCCAGTTTCATTGCTGAAGTATGCACCAAAC
AACGGTGGCCTGAATCCACTCTTTGGCCCTCAACAGGTAGCCATGCTGAACCAGCTATCCCAGCTAAACC
AGCTTTCTCAGATCTCCCAGTTACAGCGATTGTTAGCGCAGGCCCCACAGTCCAGGCTGACCCAGGCGAA
ACAACCACTCCTCCCTGATCCCGAGACCTCTCATGGCGAAACAGCGGGCATGCCCAAGATTGAGCAGATG
TCTCTGCTGTCAGGACCTGTAGTGAGCTCCAGCCTGGAACAGCAGCATGGGGCTCCCAACCTTTCTCCAC
AGGCAAATAGGATTGCCGATCCCGTGAGCTCACGGGCGGGCGTTGACGCCTCTCTTAAGCTCAGCGCCGA
CCCTCCAGAGTTCAAGCCCGGAGTCCCCTGGCGCCCTCGGGGGGAGGGGGAAGAAAAGTCTGGTTCATCT
GGAAGTAGTATGGAATCATCCCCTCAGGGCATGCCTGCCAGTGGCAAGACTCAGATAACAGACAACCCAA
ACAAGCAGCCGGGCTTTCCAGGCGGGTTTAGCAGCGCTAGCCAGTTCCCGTACTCTATAGCCAGCAGTCC
CGCGCAGAACACTGAACCCACAGATAGCCTGAACAAGACCCAGGCGAACCCCAGTAGTATCAGACCACCT
CCAGGGCTCAATACATCTACTAGTAGCGGCCTCCCCGATACCCCCTCTGTCGAAGAGAGACCTGCATGGA
TGAAAAATCTCATGGATGGGGGGACCCAGCAGAGCTTTGCCCAGGGACCTAATCCTGGGAACTTTCAGCT
GGGACTGCGGTTGGGCTTCTCCGCCAGCGGCAATTCCGCGAGTACCCAGGACGGGATGTCTGTTTCCGGA
CTGACTCCTAATAGCCAACCGTGGGCTGCCCCAGGCGGACCTAGTTCTTCCTCCACACCATCCTCTGACC
CCTCTGCCGAGGCCGCCAGCTCCACCGCCAATGCCGTAACAAGTGCTGAACAGCTTAAACCTCAGGATGA
AGGGATCTCAAGTGCGTCCACCAACCAGCCAATTCCGTCTGCGGAGGAGAAACAACAGCAGCCACCTGTG
GCCCAAGGACCTAGGATGGGATCCGGTCGCGGCGGAGCCAACCCAATGAGTACTTGGCTGGTGTTGCGGA
ATCTGTCCCCACGGGCAGATCCGACCGCAATGAGGGCTGTGTGCCAGCAGTACGGCCCACTCCTCACCTT
TACTCTGAACCTTAGGCACGGAAACAGCTTGATCAGATACTCTAATAAGGATCAAGCCGCCTCAGCACGG
AACAACCTCAACGGGATGATGGTGAAAGGTATGCAGCTTATCGCCGACTTTGCGACGGATAGCGATATTG
GGGGGTTTTTTGAGCAGACACCCGACGCGTCCAACAACCCAATGCCACCCAACCCTAGCTTCGGCAACCC
TGCGTCCTTCGGAACAGTTGATCCTAATCGACCTCTCGGATCCACTCAAGGACTGGAGAAAACGCCGCAA
GGCCCCCCACCTCAAATGCCTGCAATGGTTCCGCCGGGCATGCAAGCGGGAAGTAGTTCTCAGCTCCCCG
CTCAACTCGCGGGCAACTCCCATCCTGGTGCCGCCACAGGCTTCCCGTCTCAGGTGCCATCCATGGCGTC
TTTCAGCGGAGGAGCCCCTCGCGATGTCGAACCCCAATCCGGAACAAATGAGAATGGGTTGGTCTCTCCA
TCCATGACTACGTTTCTGCCTCCCGGGTTGCTGAACGGTGGTGAGAGTGTCTAAGGCGGCCGCTTCCCTT
TAGTGAGGGTTAATGCTTCGAGCAGACATGATAAGATACATTGATGAGTTTGGACAAACCACAACTAGAA
TGCAGTGAAAAAAATGCTTTATTTGTGAAATTTGTGATGCTATTGCTTTATTTGTAACCATTATAAGCTG
CAATAAACAAGTTAACAACAACAATTGCATTCATTTTATGTTTCAGGTTCAGGGGGAGATGTGGGAGGTT
TTTTAAAGCAAGTAAAACCTCTACAAATGTGGTAAAATCCGATAAGGATCGATCCGGGCTGGCGTAATAG
CGAAGAGGCCCGCACCGATCGCCCTTCCCAACAGTTGCGCAGCCTGAATGGCGAATGG
[124 nt withheld, positions 6709-6832]
C
[91 nt withheld, positions 6834-6924]
A
[49 nt withheld, positions 6926-6974]
CCTTTGACGTTGGAGTCCACGTTCTTT
[37 nt withheld, positions 7002-7038]
ACCCTATCTCGGTCTATTCTTTTGATTTATAAGGGATTTTGCCGATTTCGGCCTATTGGTTAAAAAATGA
GCTGATTTAACAAAAATTTAACGCGAATTTTAACAAAATATTAACGCTTACAATTTCCTGATGCGGTATT
TTCTCCTTACGCATCTGTGCGGTATTTCACACCGCATACGCGGATCTGCGCAGCACCATGGCCTGAAATA
ACCTCTGAAAGAGGAACTTGGTTAGGTACCTTCTGAGGCGGAAAGAACCAGCTGTGGAATGTGTGTCAGT
TAGGGTGTGGAAAGTCCCCAGGCTCCCCAGCAGGCAGAAGTATGCAAAGCATGCATCTCAATTAGTCAGC
AACCAGGTGTGGAAAGTCCCCAGGCTCCCCAGCAGGCAGAAGTATGCAAAGCATGCATCTCAATTAGTCA
GCAACCATAGTCCCGCCCCTAACTCCGCCCATCCCGCCCCTAACTCCGCCCAGTTCCGCCCATTCTCCGC
CCCATGGCTGACTAATTTTTTTTATTTATGCAGAGGCCGAGGCCGCCTCGGCCTCTGAGCTATTCCAGAA
GTAGTGAGGAGGCTTTTTTGGAGGCCTAGGCTTTTGCAAAAAGCTTGATTCTTCTGACACAACAGTCTCG
AACTTAAGGCTAGAGCCACCATGATTGAACAAGATGGATTGCACGCAGGTTCTCCGGCCGCTTGGGTGGA
GAGGCTATTCGGCTATGACTGGGCACAACAGACAATCGGCTGCTCTGATGCCGCCGTGTTCCGGCTGTCA
GCGCAGGGGCGCCCGGTTCTTTTTGTCAAGACCGACCTGTCCGGTGCCCTGAATGAACTGCAGGACGAGG
CAGCGCGGCTATCGTGGCTGGCCACGACGGGCGTTCCTTGCGCAGCTGTGCTCGACGTTGTCACTGAAGC
GGGAAGGGACTGGCTGCTATTGGGCGAAGTGCCGGGGCAGGATCTCCTGTCATCTCACCTTGCTCCTGCC
GAGAAAGTATCCATCATGGCTGATGCAATGCGGCGGCTGCATACGCTTGATCCGGCTACCTGCCCATTCG
ACCACCAAGCGAAACATCGCATCGAGCGAGCACGTACTCGGATGGAAGCCGGTCTTGTCGATCAGGATGA
TCTGGACGAAGAGCATCAGGGGCTCGCGCCAGCCGAACTGTTCGCCAGGCTCAAGGCGCGCATGCCCGAC
GGCGAGGATCTCGTCGTGACCCATGGCGATGCCTGCTTGCCGAATATCATGGTGGAAAATGGCCGCTTTT
CTGGATTCATCGACTGTGGCCGGCTGGGTGTGGCGGACCGCTATCAGGACATAGCGTTGGCTACCCGTGA
TATTGCTGAAGAGCTTGGCGGCGAATGGGCTGACCGCTTCCTCGTGCTTTACGGTATCGCCGCTCCCGAT
TCGCAGCGCATCGCCTTCTATCGCCTTCTTGACGAGTTCTTCTGAGCGGGACTCTGGGGTTCGAAATGAC
CGACCAAGCGACGCCCAACCTGCCATCACGATGGCCGCAATAAAATATCTTTATTTTCATTACATCTGTG
TGTTGGTTTTTTGTGTGAATCGATAGCGATAAGGATCCGCGTATGGTGCACTCTCAGTACAATCTGCTCT
GATGCCGCATAGTTAAGCCAGCCCCGACACCCGCCAACACCCGCTGACGCGCCCTGACGGGCTTGTCTGC
TCCCGGCATCCGCTTACAGACAAGCTGTGACCGTCTCCGGGAGCTGCATGTGTCAGAGGTTTTCACCGTC
ATCACCGAAACGCGCGAGACGAAAGGGCCTCGTGATACGCCTATTTTTATAGGTTAATGTCATGATAATA
ATGGTTTCTTAGACGTCAGGTGGCACTTTTCGGGGAAATGTGCGCGGAACCCCTATTTGTTTATTTTTCT
AAATACATTCAAATATGTATCCGCTCATGAGACAATAACCCTGATAAATGCTTCAATAATATTGAAAAAG
GAAGAGTATGAGTATTCAACATTTCCGTGTCGCCCTTATTCCCTTTTTTGCGGCATTTTGCCTTCCTGTT
TTTGCTCACCCAGAAACGCTGGTGAAAGTAAAAGATGCTGAAGATCAGTTGGGTGCACGAGTGGGTTACA
TCGAACTGGATCTCAACAGCGGTAAGATCCTTGAGAGTTTTCGCCCCGAAGAACGTTTTCCAATGATGAG
CACTTTTAAAGTTCTGCTATGTGGCGCGGTATTATCCCGTATTGACGCCGGGCAAGAGCAACTCGGTCGC
CGCATACACTATTCTCAGAATGACTTGGTTGAGTACTCACCAGTCACAGAAAAGCATCTTACGGATGGCA
TGACAGTAAGAGAATTATGCAGTGCTGCCATAACCATGAGTGATAACACTGCGGCCAACTTACTTCTGAC
AACGATCGGAGGACCGAAGGAGCTAACCGCTTTTTTGCACAACATGGGGGATCATGTAACTCGCCTTGAT
CGTTGGGAACCGGAGCTGAATGAAGCCATACCAAACGACGAGCGTGACACCACGATGCCTGTAGCAATGG
CAACAACGTTGCGCAAACTATTAACTGGCGAACTACTTACTCTAGCTTCCCGGCAACAATTAATAGACTG
GATGGAGGCGGATAAAGTTGCAGGACCACTTCTGCGCTCGGCCCTTCCGGCTGGCTGGTTTATTGCTGAT
AAATCTGGAGCCGGTGAGCGTGGGTCTCGCGGTATCATTGCAGCACTGGGGCCAGATGGTAAGCCCTCCC
GTATCGTAGTTATCTACACGACGGGGAGTCAGGCAACTATGGATGAACGAAATAGACAGATCGCTGAGAT
AGGTGCCTCACTGATTAAGCATTGGTAACTGTCAGACCAAGTTTACTCATATATACTTTAGATTGATTTA
AAACTTCATTTTTAATTTAAAAGGATCTAGGTGAAGATCCTTTTTGATAATCTCATGACCAAAATCCCTT
AACGTGAGTTTTCGTTCCACTGAGCGTCAGACCCCGTAGAAAAGATCAAAGGATCTTCTTGAGATCCTTT
TTTTCTGCGCGTAATCTGCTGCTTGCAAACAAAAAAACCACCGCTACCAGCGGTGGTTTGTTTGCCGGAT
CAAGAGCTACCAACTCTTTTTCCGAAGGTAACTGGCTTCAGCAGAGCGCAGATACCAAATACTGTTCTTC
TAGTGTAGCCGTAGTTAGGCCACCACTTCAAGAACTCTGTAGCACCGCCTACATACCTCGCTCTGCTAAT
CCTGTTACCAGTGGCTGCTGCCAGTGGCGATAAGTCGTGTCTTACCGGGTTGGACTCAAGACGATAGTTA
CCGGATAAGGCGCAGCGGTCGGGCTGAACGGGGGGTTCGTGCACACAGCCCAGCTTGGAGCGAACGACCT
ACACCGAACTGAGATACCTACAGCGTGAGCTATGAGAAAGCGCCACGCTTCCCGAAGGGAGAAAGGCGGA
CAGGTATCCGGTAAGCGGCAGGGTCGGAACAGGAGAGCGCACGAGGGAGCTTCCAGGGGGAAACGCCTGG
TATCTTTATAGTCCTGTCGGGTTTCGCCACCTCTGACTTGAGCGTCGATTTTTGTGATGCTCGTCAGGGG
GGCGGAGCCTATGGAAAAACGCCAGCAACGCGGCCTTTTTACGGTTCCTGGCCTTTTGCTGGCCTTTTGC
TCACATGGCTCGACAGATC
