>Addgene plasmid #82431 | pMCh-1538 | addgene partial sequence | sequence record 158916 | hsTNRC6A-F 5'-tctcaaccaaacttaagagcaca-3'
CAGTTTCATTGCTGAAGTATGCACCAAACAACGGTGGCCTGAATCCACTCTTTGGCCCTCAACAGGTAGC
CATGCTGAACCAGCTATCCCAGCTAAACCAGCTTTCTCAGATCTCCCAGTTACAGCGATTGTTAGCGCAG
GCCCCACAGTCCAGGCTGACCCAGGCGAAACAACCACTCCTCCCTGATCCCGAGACCTCTCATGGCGAAA
CAGCGGGCATGCCCAAGATTGAGCAGATGTCTCTGCTGTCAGGACCTGTAGTGAGCTCCAGCCTGGAACA
GCAGCATGGGGCTCCCAACCTTTCTCCACAGGCAAATAGGATTGCCGATCCCGTGAGCTCACGGGCGGGC
GTTGACGCCTCTCTTAAGCTCAGCGCCGACCCTCCAGAGTTCAAGCCCGGAGTCCCCTGGCGCCCTCGGG
GGGAGGGGGAAGAAAAGTCTGGTTCATCTGGAAGTAGTATGGAATCATCCCCTCAGGGCATGCCTGCCAG
TGGCAAGACTCAGATAACAGACAACCCAAACAAGCAGCCGGGCTTTCCAGGCGGGTTTAGCAGCGCTAGC
CAGTTCCCGTACTCTATAGCCAGCAGTCCCGCGCAGAACACTGAACCCACAGATAGCCTGAACAAGACCC
AGGCGAACCCCAGTAGTATCAGACCACCTCCAGGGCTCAATACATCTACTAGTAGCGGCCTCCCCGATAC
CCCCTCTGTCGAAGAGAGACCTGCATGGATGAAAAATCTCATGGATGGGGGGACCCAGCAGAGCTTTGCC
CAGGGACCTAATCCTGGGAACTTTCAGCTGGGACTGCGGTTGGGCTTCTCCGCCAGCGGCAATTCCGCGA
GTACCCAGGACGGGATGTCTGTTTCCGGACTGACTCCTAATAGC
