>Addgene plasmid #82431 | pMCh-1538 | addgene partial sequence | sequence record 158917 | EBV-rev 5'-GTGGTTTGTCCAAACTCATC-3'
ACCCTCACTAAAGGGAAGCGGCCGCCTTAGACACTCTCACCACCGTTCAGCAACCCGGGAGGCAGAAACG
TAGTCATGGATGGAGAGACCAACCCATTCTCATTTGTTCCGGATTGGGGTTCGACATCGCGAGGGGCTCC
TCCGCTGAAAGACGCCATGGATGGCACCTGAGACGGGAAGCCTGTGGCGGCACCAGGATGGGAGTTGCCC
GCGAGTTGAGCGGGGAGCTGAGAACTACTTCCCGCTTGCATGCCCGGCGGAACCATTGCAGGCATTTGAG
GTGGGGGGCCTTGCGGCGTTTTCTCCAGTCCTTGAGTGGATCCGAGAGGTCGATTAGGATCAACTGTTCC
GAAGGACGCAGGGTTGCCGAAGCTAGGGTTGGGTGGCATTGGGTTGTTGGACGCGTCGGGTGTCTGCTCA
AAAAACCCCCCAATATCGCTATCCGTCGCAAAGTCGGCGATAAGCTGCATACCTTTCACCATCATCCCGT
TGAGGTTGTTCCGTGCTGAGGCGGCTTGATCCTTATTAGAGTATCTGATCAAGCTGTTTCCGTGCCTAAG
GTTCAGAGTAAAGGTGAGGAGTGGGCCGTACTGCTGGCACACAGCCCTCATTGCGGTCGGATCTGCCCGT
GGGGACAGATTCCGCAACACCAGCCAAGTACTCATTGGGTTGGCTCCGCCGCGACCGGATCCCATCCTAG
GTCCTTGGGCCACAGGTGGCTGCTGTTGTTTCTCCTCCGCAGACGGAATTGGCTGGTTGGTGGACGCACT
TGAGATCCCTTCATCCTGAGGTTTAAGCTGTTCAGCACTTGTTACGGCATTGGCGGTGGAGCTGGCGGCC
TCGGCAGA
