>Addgene plasmid #82431 | pMCh-1538 | addgene partial sequence | sequence record 158918 | CMV-F 5'-CGCAAATGGGCGGTAGGCGTG-3'
ACCGTCAGATCACTAGAAGCTTTATTGCGGTAGTTTATCACAGTTAAATTGCTAACGCAGTCAGTGCTTC
TGACACAACAGTCTCGAACTTAAGCTGCAGTGACTCTCTTAAGGTAGCCTTGCAGAAGTTGGTCGTGAGG
CACTGGGCAGGTAAGTATCAAGGTTACAAGACAGGTTTAAGGAGACCAATAGAAACTGGGCTTGTCGAGA
CAGAGAAGACTCTTGCGTTTCTGATAGGCACCTATTGGTCTTACTGACATCCACTTTGCCTTTCTCTCCA
CAGGTGTCCACTCCCAGTTCAATTACAGCTCTTAAGGCTAGAGTACTTAATACGACTCACTATAGGCTAG
CCACCATGGACGCACAAACACGACGACGTGAGCGTCGCGCTGAGAAACAAGCTCAATGGAAAGCTGCAAA
CGGTGGATCTCCTCCAAGCTTGATGGCTTACCCATACGATGTTCCAGATTACGCTCCTGCAGGCATGGAT
GCTGATTCTGCCTCCAGTTCTGAATCAGAGAGAAACATCACTATCATGGCTTCAGGGAACACAGGTGGTG
AAAAAGATGGCCTTCGGAATAGCACTGGACTTGGTTCCCAAAACAAGTTTGTAGTTGGTAGCAGCAGCAA
TAATGTGGGCCATGGAAGTAGTACTGGGCCATGGGGTTTTTCCCATGGAGCCATAATAAGCACATGTCAG
GTCTCTGTGGATGCTCCTGAAAGCAAATCTGAAAGTAGCAACAATAGAATGAATGCTTGGGGCACTGTAA
GTTCTTCATCAAATGGAGGGTTAAATCCAAGCACTTTGA
